>Addgene plasmid #161014 | AL12R-HSP101 | addgene full sequence | sequence record 319112 | Addgene NGS Result
CTCGGCAATGTCCAGTAGGTCGCGGGTGCTGCGGGCCAGGCGGTCTAGCCTGGTCACTGTCACAACGTCG
CCAGGGCGTAGGTGGTCAAGCATCCTGGCCAGCTCCGGGCGGTCGCGCCTGGTGCCGGTGATCTTCTCGG
AAAACAGCTTGGTGCAGCCGGCCGCGTGCAGTTCGGCCCGTTGGTTGGTCAAGTCCTGGTCGTCGGTGCT
GACGCGGGCATAGCCCAGCAGGCCAGCGGCGGCGCTCTTGTTCATGGCGTAATGTCTCCGGTTCTAGTCG
CAAGTATTCTACTTTATGCGACTAAAACACGCGACAAGAAAACGCCAGGAAAAGGGCAGGGCGGCAGCCT
GTCGCGTAACTTAGGACTTGTGCGACATGTCGTTTTCAGAAGACGGCTGCACTGAACGTCAGAAGCCGAC
TGCACTATAGCAGCGGAGGGGTTGGATCAAAGTACTTTGATCCCGAGGGGAACCCTGTGGTTGGCATGCA
CATACAAATGGACGAACGGATAAACCTTTTCACGCCCTTTTAAATATCCGATTATTCTAATAAACGCTCT
TTTCTCTTAGGTTTACCCGCCAATATATCCTGTCAAACACTGATACCATGTAGGTGGGGTACCAGACTTG
GGAAAACAGTGAGCCATCAAAATCGTCAGATAATTCAGGGAATATATTGAATGTGGAGATGTGGTAATCA
CACTATTGCACACAAAGAGTGGCAAACAAGCGGCGCCCTTGGTTTGGTATAGTAAGAGACAATTGTTTTG
GACTGTTTGTGTTGCCATATTCACAAAAATACTATTGAGCTATGTATGTTAAACATTATGGTCAATGAGT
AGTAGTGAACATTCAAGTTTTTTTTTTTTTCCACTTCAAGTTTTTCATCTTATTATTATTTTTCGTTGTG
ATGCAGTAGTACGGCCCATCTTCACCAGTAGTATATCAAAGCCGAAACAGATGACAAATTGTTTAACATG
CACTTGGATTATTATTGAGAGTTGAAATACAAAGGCCCGTTACAAGCCCAAACGAAGGTACATAAAAGAA
AAGCAGAAAATGAAAACGAAATCGATAGGGATAAGTTTTTCCAACTGACGGAAACACAAACTACACCAGG
TGAAATAGATCACCTCCCAAGTGCATGAGACACGAACCAACCACTTATCATCAGATCACAAAAAGCCTAC
TTGTACAGCTCGTCCATGCCGCCGGTGGAGTGGCGGCCCTCGGAGCGTTCGTACTGTTCCACCACGGTGT
AGTCCTCGTTGTGGGAGGTGATGTCCAACTTGCGGTCGACGTTGTAGGCGCCGGGCATCTGCACGGGCTT
CTTGGCCTTGTAGGTGGTCTTGAAGTCCGCCAGGTAGCGGCCGCCGTCCTTCAGGCGCAGGGCCATCTTA
ATGTCGCCCTTCAGCACGCCGTCCTCGGGGTACAACCGCTCGGTGGACGCTTCCCAGCCCATTGTCTTCT
TCTGCATTACGGGGCCGTCAGGAGGGAAGTTGGTGCCGCGGAGCTTCACCTTGTAGATCAGGGTGCCGTC
CTCCAGGGAGGTGTCCTGGGTCACGGTCACGGCGCCGCCGTCCTCGAAGTTCATCACGCGCTCCCACTTG
AAGCCCTCGGGGAAGGACTGCTTATAGTAGTCGGGGATGTCGGCGGGGTGCTTGGTGAAGGCCCTGGAGC
CGTACATGAACTGAGGGGACAGGATGTCCCAGGAGAAGGGCAGGGGGCCACCCTTGGTCACCTTCAGCTT
GGCGGTCTGGGTGCCCTCGTAGGGGCGGCCCTCGCCCTCGCCCTCGATCTCGAACTCGTGGCCGTTCATG
GAGCCCTCCATGTGCACCTTGAACCGCATGAACTCCTTGATCACTGCCTCGCCCTTGCTCACCATGAATT
CTCCAGCTCCAGCAGAACTCGTAAACTTCGTAACCGCCTTAGTCCCTTCAGAAACAGCATGTTTCGCCAA
CTCACCGGGCAACACAAGTCTAACCGCAGTCTGAATCTCCCTGGAAGTAATCGTCGGCTTCTTGTTGTAC
CTCGCAAGCTTCGAAGACTCACCAGCAAGCTTCTCAAAGATATCGTTGATGAAACTGTTCATGATTCCCA
TGGCTTTGCTTGAGATTCCGATGTCTGGATGAACTTGCTTCAACACCTTGAAGATGTAGATCTTGTATGT
CTCAACGTTCTTCTTTGATCTCTTCTTCTTCTTGTCTCCGGCGACGGCTGGTTCCTTGGGGAGTTTCTTT
CCGGCTTTTGGTTTCTTCTCTGCCGCTGCTGCTGGTTCGACTGCCGGAGTTTTCTCTGCCGGTTTCTTCT
CCGCTGGTTTCTTATCTGCCTTCGCCATCTGTTAATCAGAAAAACTCAGATTAATCGACAAATTCGATCG
CACAAACTAGAAACTAACACCAGATCTAGATAGAAATCACAAATCGAAGAGTAATTATTCGACAAAACTC
AAATTATTTGAACAAATCGGATGATATCTATGAAACCCTAATCGAGAATTAAGATGATATCTAACGATCA
AACCCAGAAAATCGTCTTCGATCTAAGATTAACAGAATCTAAACCAAAGAACATATACGAAATTGGGATC
GAACGAAAACAAAATCGAAGATTTTGAGAGAATAAGGAACACAGAAATTTACCTTGATCACGGTAGAGAG
AATTGAGAGAAAGTTTTTAAGATTTTGAGAAATTGAAATCTGAATTGTGAAGAAGAAGAGCTCTTTGGGT
ATTGTTTTATAGAAGAAGAAGAAGAAAAGACGAGGACGACTAGGTCACGAGAAAGCTAAGGCGGTGAAGC
AATAGCTAATAATAAAATGACACGTGTATTGAGCGTTGTTTACACGCAAAGTTGTTTTTGGCTAATTGCC
TTATTTTTAGGTTGAGGAAAAGTATTTGTGCTTTGAGTTGATAAACACGACTCGTGTGTGCCGGCTGCAA
CCACTTTGACGCCGTTTATTACTGACTCGTCGACAACCACAATTTCTAACGGTCGTCATAAGATCCAGCC
GGTTTGACCATTACCAAACCGACCTAACAACAAAGGTCCATGACCATGCTTCGACATGAACTCAAATGTC
CTGATCTCATCCTCACGATCAAAGAAAATCTCAACACCTTCACCATAAATCCTAACCAAAACCTTACGAG
AAGGACCTTTTTCCCTAGTTGGCCATTTGATCTGAAACACCTCATTTGTCATTGCACCTTTTAAAGGAAT
AACTTGCAGAGCCTTTGAATCAATCACATCTTCCCACTCTGATGCTATTGCTTGTAAAGCTTCCTTGACT
TCTCGAGGCAAACGATATTGTTTATTCTCTACATTCTTTTCAGTACCACCCATCGTCATTTGAATGCCAC
ACACAAAGATAAATCTCTCTGTACAAGATAAAAACAGATACTTTTAGCGAATACTTATAACAACACTGTG
TTTTGTCCAATTCAGGGGAGGTTCTACGATCAACCCAATGCAACAATTCTATATGCTTCCGTTTCATAAA
AATTCTGAATATCAATCTAAACCTATACAATTACATCCTTACTAATCTAGATAAAGTGTATACAATAAAA
TGAGAGCAATAAGGTTCATTAATCTTTATACTTAGCTCCTCCACAGGACGATATACTTTGAGACTGACAC
AAAACAAAATAAGGAAGAAAGCTTACGTTTTTGAAGGAAAATCACAGGAGGGACGCGGAAGCAAGATTGG
TCTGAGAGGAAAATTGAGGAAGAGGGGTTAATCGAGATGAAAATGGAGTTTGAAGTAATAGAGAGAACGT
TGCGCAGATCGAGGAAGAACAGAGGATAGGATCAACACAAGGATCTTGTGAAAATGAAAATGGCTGAGGA
AATGAAGGACTATTTGTTAAATAAGATATAATATTATTTCTGAAATATTTCCATCTGACTCCTTTAATTT
ATACAAGCCTCCTTTTTTGTACATCTATTTTCAGAAGATCCAAATAATTGTTTCTTCTATTTGTGTATTT
TTGATATTTAAACGTAAATCTTTGGATTTTGATCAATAATAGACAATTAGCCAAGTTCAGTTTTCATTAA
TTAGATTTATAATTTTAATTATTTTTAGCATTCGTCTAAAATTAAATAATGCGGCAAAAGAGGAGAAATT
AATTTTTGTTGTTATTAATTCAAAGCGTTACAAATAAAAAAGGAAATTCCACGCTGGCAATAAAATAAGC
GAAAATTCCACGTGACATCTACCTGTCGGATCAAAAAGAGTGGAATTGACATTTGTTTCTCTCACACTCT
CTCTCGAATTCTCTGGTAGCTTCTAGTTCTATGCAAAAAAACGACGATAGTTCTCTATCTTTCCAGATGA
ATCTCCTTCCATATACAAAAGCAGTCATGCCTCCTCGCTCTCTCGCAATTCACAAAGTATCCAAACATCT
AAAGTTATCAATTTTACAACATTACCGCTATAATCTGCTTGATTCTCTGCAAAAAGAGAAGACTTTTTAC
CGAGAAGAAGTCCTCTGGCTCATTGAAGAAACTCAACGAAACAAACCCAGTTCTCATATATCGTTTTAAG
GTAAATGATCGCGACAATCTTGTTCTCATTTGTGTGTTTTTGTGTTTGTGATTAGGGTTTACAAAAGATA
CTGAGATTAGTTTTTTTTTTTTTTTTTTTTTTTCAGGGATTACAAAAGCTAATCGAAGATGAATCCAGAG
AAATAGGGATCCTACGGTACTTATTGCCAAGAAAGCACGAGACGATATGGCGTCCGTGCCTCCAGGTCGA
ATCTTCAAACGACGAGAGGATATGGCCTCCGTCGCTCCAGTATTCCAGGGTTCATCAGATCCTACGGTAC
TTATTGCCAAGAAAGCACGAGACGATATGGCGTCCGTGCCTCCAGGTCGAATCTTCAAACGACGAGAGGA
TATGGCCTCCGTCGCTCCAGTATTCCAGGGTTCATCAGATCCTACGGTACTTATTGCCAAGAAAGCACGA
GACGATATGGCGTCCGTGCCTCCAGGTCGAATCTTCAAACGACGAGAGGATATGGCCTCCGTCGCTCCAG
TATTCCAGGGTTCATCAGATCCTACGGTACTTATTGCCAAGAAAGCACGAGACGATATGGCGTCCGTGCC
TCCAGGTCGAATCTTCAAACGACGAGAGGATATGGCCTCCGTCGCTCCAGTATTCCAGGGTTCATCAGAT
CCTACGGTACTTATTGCCAAGAAAGCACGAGACGATATGGCGTCCGTGCCTCCAGGTCGAATCTTCAAAC
GACGAGAGGATATGGCCTCCGTCGCTCCAGTATTCCAGGGTTCATCAGATCCTACGGTACTTATTGCCAA
GAAAGCACGAGACGATATGGCGTCCGTGCCTCCAGGTCGAATCTTCAAACGACGAGAGGATATGGCCTCC
GTCGCTCCAGTATTCCAGGGTTCATCAGATCCTACGGTACTTATTGCCAAGAAAGCACGAGACGATATGG
CGTCCGTGCCTCCAGGTCGAATCTTCAAACGACGAGAGGATATGGCCTCCGTCGCTCCAGTATTCCAGGG
TTCATCAGATCCTACGGTACTTATTGCCAAGAAAGCACGAGACGATATGGCGTCCGTGCCTCCAGGTCGA
ATCTTCAAACGACGAGAGGATATGGCCTCCGTCGCTCCAGTATTCCAGGGTTCATCAGATCCTACGGTAC
TTATTGCCAAGAAAGCACGAGACGATATGGCGTCCGTGCCTCCAGGTCGAATCTTCAAACGACGAGAGGA
TATGGCCTCCGTCGCTCCAGTATTCCAGGGTTCATCAGATCCTACGGTACTTATTGCCAAGAAAGCACGA
GACGATATGGCGTCCGTGCCTCCAGGTCGAATCTTCAAACGACGAGAGGATATGGCCTCCGTCGCTCCAG
TATTCCAGGGTTCATCAGATCCTACGGTACTTATTGCCAAGAAAGCACGAGACGATATGGCGTCCGTGCC
TCCAGGTCGAATCTTCAAACGACGAGAGGATATGGCCTCCGTCGCTCCAGTATTCCAGGGTTCATCAGAT
CCTACGGTACTTATTGCCAAGAAAGCACGAGACGATATGGCGTCCGTGCCTCCAGGTCGAATCTTCAAAC
GACGAGAGGATATGGCCTCCGTCGCTCCAGTATTCCAGGGTTCATCAGAGTGCCAGAGTCCTTCGATAGG
GACAAGACAATTGCACTGATCATGAACTCCTCTGGATCTACTGGTCTGCCTAAAGGTGTCGCTCTGCCTC
ATAGAACTGCCTGCGTGAGATTCTCGCATGCCAGAGATCCTATTTTTGGCAATCAAATCATTCCGGATAC
TGCGATTTTAAGTGTTGTTCCATTCCATCACGGTTTTGGAATGTTTACTACACTCGGATATTTGATATGT
GGATTTCGAGTCGTCTTAATGTATAGATTTGAAGAAGAGCTGTTTCTGAGGAGCCTTCAGGATTACAAGA
TTCAAAGTGCGCTGCTGGTGCCAACCCTATTCTCCTTCTTCGCCAAAAGCACTCTGATTGACAAATACGA
TTTATCTAATTTACACGAAATTGCTTCTGGTGGCGCTCCCCTCTCTAAGGAAGTCGGGGAAGCGGTTGCC
AAGAGGTTCCATCTGCCAGGTATCAGGCAAGGATATGGGCTCACTGAGACTACATCAGCTATTCTGATTA
CACCCGAGGGGGATGATAAACCGGGCGCGGTCGGTAAAGTTGTTCCATTTTTTGAAGCGAAGGTTGTGGA
TCTGGATACCGGGAAAACGCTGGGCGTTAATCAAAGAGGCGAACTGTGTGTGAGAGGTCCTATGATTATG
TCCGGTTATGTAAACAATCCGGAAGCGACCAACGCCTTGATTGACAAGGATGGATGGCTACATTCTGGAG
ACATAGCTTACTGGGACGAAGACGAACACTTCTTCATCGTTGACCGCCTGAAGTCTCTGATTAAGTACAA
AGGCTATCAGGTGGCTCCCGCTGAATTGGAATCCATCTTGCTCCAACACCCCAACATCTTCGACGCAGGT
GTCGCAGGTCTTCCCGACGATGACGCCGGTGAACTTCCCGCCGCCGTTGTTGTTTTGGAGCACGGAAAGA
CGATGACGGAAAAAGAGATCGTGGATTACGTCGCCAGTCAAGTAACAACCGCGAAAAAGTTGCGCGGAGG
AGTTGTGTTTGTGGACGAAGTACCGAAAGGTCTTACCGGAAAACTCGACGCAAGAAAAATCAGAGAGATC
CTCATAAAGGCCAAGAAGGGCGGAAAGATCGCCGTGTATGGTCCGTCCTGTAGAAACCCCAACCCGTGAA
ATCAAAAAACTCGACGGCCTGTGGGCATTCAGTCTGGATCGCGAAAACTGTGGAATTGGTCAGCGTTGGT
GGGAAAGCGCGTTACAAGAAAGCCGGGCAATTGCTGTGCCAGGCAGTTTTAACGATCAGTTCGCCGATGC
AGATATTCGTAATTATGCGGGCAACGTCTGGTATCAGCGCGAAGTCTTTATACCGAAAGGTTGGGCAGGC
CAGCGTATCGTGCTGCGTTTCGATGCGGTCACTCATTACGGCAAAGTGTGGGTCAATAATCAGGAAGTGA
TGGAGCATCAGGGCGGCTATACGCCATTTGAAGCCGATGTCACGCCGTATGTTATTGCCGGGAAAAGTCT
ACGTAAGTTTCTGCTTCTACCTTTGATATATATATAATAATTATCATTAATTAGTAGTAATATAATATTT
CAAATATTTTTTTCAAAATAAAAGAATGTAGTATATAGCAATTGCTTTTCTGTAGTTTATAAGTGTGTAT
ATTTTAATTTATAACTTTTCTAATATATGACCAAAATTTGTTGATGTGCAGGTATCACCGTTTGTGTGAA
CAACGAACTGAACTGGCAGACTATCCCGCCGGGAATGGTGATTACCGACGAAAACGGCAAGAAAAAGCAG
TCTTACTTCCATGATTTCTTTAACTATGCCGGAATCCATCGCAGCGTAATGCTCTACACCACGCCGAACA
CCTGGGTGGACGATATCACCGTGGTGACGCATGTCGCGCAAGACTGTAACCACGCGTCTGTTGACTGGCA
GGTGGTGGCCAATGGTGATGTCAGCGTTGAACTGCGTGATGCGGATCAACAGGTGGTTGCAACTGGACAA
GGCACTAGCGGGACTTTGCAAGTGGTGAATCCGCACCTCTGGCAACCGGGTGAAGGTTATCTCTATGAAC
TGTGCGTCACAGCCAAAAGCCAGACAGAGTGTGATATCTACCCGCTTCGCGTCGGCATCCGGTCAGTGGC
AGTGAAGGGCGAACAGTTCCTGATTAACCACAAACCGTTCTACTTTACTGGCTTTGGTCGTCATGAAGAT
GCGGACTTGCGTGGCAAAGGATTCGATAACGTGCTGATGGTGCACGACCACGCATTAATGGACTGGATTG
GGGCCAACTCCTACCGTACCTCGCATTACCCTTACGCTGAAGAGATGCTCGACTGGGCAGATGAACATGG
CATCGTGGTGATTGATGAAACTGCTGCTGTCGGCTTTAACCTCTCTTTAGGCATTGGTTTCGAAGCGGGC
AACAAGCCGAAAGAACTGTACAGCGAAGAGGCAGTCAACGGGGAAACTCAGCAAGCGCACTTACAGGCGA
TTAAAGAGCTGATAGCGCGTGACAAAAACCACCCAAGCGTGGTGATGTGGAGTATTGCCAACGAACCGGA
TACCCGTCCGCAAGGTGCACGGGAATATTTCGCGCCACTGGCGGAAGCAACGCGTAAACTCGACCCGACG
CGTCCGATCACCTGCGTCAATGTAATGTTCTGCGACGCTCACACCGATACCATCAGCGATCTCTTTGATG
TGCTGTGCCTGAACCGTTATTACGGATGGTATGTCCAAAGCGGCGATTTGGAAACGGCAGAGAAGGTACT
GGAAAAAGAACTTCTGGCCTGGCAGGAGAAACTGCATCAGCCGATTATCATCACCGAATACGGCGTGGAT
ACGTTAGCCGGGCTGCACTCAATGTACACCGACATGTGGAGTGAAGAGTATCAGTGTGCATGGCTGGATA
TGTATCACCGCGTCTTTGATCGCGTCAGCGCCGTCGTCGGTGAACAGGTATGGAATTTCGCCGATTTTGC
GACCTCGCAAGGCATATTGCGCGTTGGCGGTAACAAGAAAGGGATCTTCACTCGCGACCGCAAACCGAAG
TCGGCGGCTTTTCTGCTGCAAAAACGCTGGACTGGCATGAACTTCGGTGAAAAACCGCAGCAGGGAGGCA
AACAATGAATATGAAGATGAAGATGAATATTTGGTGTGTCAAATAAAAAGCTTGTGTGCTTAAGTTTGTG
TTTTTTTCTTGGCTTGTTGTGTTATGAATTTGTGGCTTTTTCTAATATTAAATGAATGTAAGATCTCATT
ATAATGAATAAACAAATGTTTCTATAATCCATTGTGAATGTTTTGTTGGATCTCTTCTGCAGCATATAAC
TACTGTATGTGCTATGGTATGGACTATGGAATATGATTAAAGATAAGATGGGCTCATAGAGTAAAACGAG
GCGAGGGACCTATAAACCTCACTTCATCATGCTATTTCATGATCTATTTTATAAAATAAAGATGTAGAAA
AAAGTAAGCGTAATAACCGCAAAACAAATGATTTAAAACATGGCACATAATGAGGAGATTAAGTTCGGTT
TACGTTTATTTTAGTACTAATTGTAACGTGAGACTACGTATCGGGAATCGCCTACCGGGTACCGAGCTCG
AATTCGTAATCATGTCATAGCTGTTTCCTGTGTGAAATTGTTATCCGCTCACAATTCCACACAACATACG
AGCCGGAAGCATAAAGTGTAAAGCCTGGGGTGCCTAATGAGTGAGCTAACTCACATTAATTGCGTTGCGC
TCACTGCCCGCTTTCCAGTCGGGAAACCTGTCGTGCCAGCTGCATTAATGAATCGGCCAACGCGCGGGGA
GAGGCGGTTTGCGTATTGGCTAGAGCAGCTTGCCAACATGGTGGAGCACGACACTCTCGTCTACTCCAAG
AATATCAAAGATACAGTCTCAGAAGACCAAAGGGCTATTGAGACTTTTCAACAAAGGGTAATATCGGGAA
ACCTCCTCGGATTCCATTGCCCAGCTATCTGTCACTTCATCAAAAGGACAGTAGAAAAGGAAGGTGGCAC
CTACAAATGCCATCATTGCGATAAAGGAAAGGCTATCGTTCAAGATGCCTCTGCCGACAGTGGTCCCAAA
GATGGACCCCCACCCACGAGGAGCATCGTGGAAAAAGAAGACGTTCCAACCACGTCTTCAAAGCAAGTGG
ATTGATGTGAACATGGTGGAGCACGACACTCTCGTCTACTCCAAGAATATCAAAGATACAGTCTCAGAAG
ACCAAAGGGCTATTGAGACTTTTCAACAAAGGGTAATATCGGGAAACCTCCTCGGATTCCATTGCCCAGC
TATCTGTCACTTCATCAAAAGGACAGTAGAAAAGGAAGGTGGCACCTACAAATGCCATCATTGCGATAAA
GGAAAGGCTATCGTTCAAGATGCCTCTGCCGACAGTGGTCCCAAAGATGGACCCCCACCCACGAGGAGCA
TCGTGGAAAAAGAAGACGTTCCAACCACGTCTTCAAAGCAAGTGGATTGATGTGATATCTCCACTGACGT
AAGGGATGACGCACAATCCCACTATCCTTCGCAAGACCCTTCCTCTATATAAGGAAGTTCATTTCATTTG
GAGAGGACACGCTGAAATCACCAGTCTCTCTCTACAAATCTATCTCTCTCGAGCTTTCGCAGATCTGTCG
ATCGACCATGGGGATTGAACAAGATGGATTGCACGCAGGTTCTCCGGCCGCTTGGGTGGAGAGGCTATTC
GGCTATGACTGGGCACAACAGACAATCGGCTGCTCTGATGCCGCCGTGTTTCGGCTGTCAGCGCAGGGGC
GCCCGGTTCTTTTTGTCAAGACCGACCTGTCCGGTGCCCTGAATGAACTCCAGGACGAGGCAGCGCGGCT
ATCGTGGCTGGCCACGACGGGCGTTCCTTGCGCAGCTGTGCTCGACGTTGTCACTGAAGCGGGAAGGGAC
TGGCTGCTATTGGGCGAAGTGCCGGGGCAGGATCTCCTGTCATCTCACCTTGCTCCTGCCGAGAAAGTAT
CCATCATGGCTGATGCAATGCGGCGGCTGCATACGCTTGATCCGGCTACCTGCCCATTCGACCACCAAGC
GAAACATCGCATCGAGCGAGCACGTACTCGGATGGAAGCCGGTCTTGTCGATCAGGATGATCTGGACGAA
GAGCATCAGGGGCTCGCGCCAGCCGAACTGTTCGCCAGGCTCAAGGCGCGCATGCCCGACGGCGAGGATC
TCGTCGTGACACATGGCGATGCCTGCTTGCCGAATATCATGGTGGAAAATGGCCGCTTTTCTGGATTCAT
CGACTGTGGCCGGCTGGGTGTGGCGGACCGCTATCAGGACATAGCGTTGGCTACCCGTGATATTGCTGAA
GAGCTTGGCGGCGAATGGGCTGACCGCTTCCTCGTGCTTTACGGTATCGCCGCTCCCGATTCGCAGCGCA
TCGCCTTCTATCGCCTTCTTGACGAGTTCTTCTGAGCGGGACTCTGGGGTTCGGATCGATCCTCTAGCTA
GAGTCGATCGACAAGCTCGAGTTTCTCCATAATAATGTGTGAGTAGTTCCCAGATAAGGGAATTAGGGTT
CCTATAGGGTTTCGCTCATGTGTTGAGCATATAAGAAACCCTTAGTATGTATTTGTATTTGTAAAATACT
TCTATCAATAAAATTTCTAATTCCTAAAACCAAAATCCAGTACTAAAATCCAGATCCCCCGAATTAATTC
GGCGTTAATTCAGTACATTAAAAACGTCCGCAATGTGTTATTAAGTTGTCTAAGCGTCAATTTGTTTACA
CCACAATATATCCTGCCACCAGCCAGCCAACAGCTCCCCGACCGGCAGCTCGGCACAAAATCACCACTCG
ATACAGGCAGCCCATCAGTCCGGGACGGCGTCAGCGGGAGAGCCGTTGTAAGGCGGCAGACTTTGCTCAT
GTTACCGATGCTATTCGGAAGAACGGCAACTAAGCTGCCGGGTTTGAAACACGGATGATCTCGCGGAGGG
TAGCATGTTGATTGTAACGATGACAGAGCGTTGCTGCCTGTGATCACCGCGGTTTCAAAATCGGCTCCGT
CGATACTATGTTATACGCCAACTTTGAAAACAACTTTGAAAAAGCTGTTTTCTGGTATTTAAGGTTTTAG
AATGCAAGGAACAGTGAATTGGAGTTCGTCTTGTTATAATTAGCTTCTTGGGGTATCTTTAAATACTGTA
GAAAAGAGGAAGGAAATAATAAATGGCTAAAATGAGAATATCACCGGAATTGAAAAAACTGATCGAAAAA
TACCGCTGCGTAAAAGATACGGAAGGAATGTCTCCTGCTAAGGTATATAAGCTGGTGGGAGAAAATGAAA
ACCTATATTTAAAAATGACGGACAGCCGGTATAAAGGGACCACCTATGATGTGGAACGGGAAAAGGACAT
GATGCTATGGCTGGAAGGAAAGCTGCCTGTTCCAAAGGTCCTGCACTTTGAACGGCATGATGGCTGGAGC
AATCTGCTCATGAGTGAGGCCGATGGCGTCCTTTGCTCGGAAGAGTATGAAGATGAACAAAGCCCTGAAA
AGATTATCGAGCTGTATGCGGAGTGCATCAGGCTCTTTCACTCCATCGACATATCGGATTGTCCCTATAC
GAATAGCTTAGACAGCCGCTTAGCCGAATTGGATTACTTACTGAATAACGATCTGGCCGATGTGGATTGC
GAAAACTGGGAAGAAGACACTCCATTTAAAGATCCGCGCGAGCTGTATGATTTTTTAAAGACGGAAAAGC
CCGAAGAGGAACTTGTCTTTTCCCACGGCGACCTGGGAGACAGCAACATCTTTGTGAAAGATGGCAAAGT
AAGTGGCTTTATTGATCTTGGGAGAAGCGGCAGGGCGGACAAGTGGTATGACATTGCCTTCTGCGTCCGG
TCGATCAGGGAGGATATCGGGGAAGAACAGTATGTCGAGCTATTTTTTGACTTACTGGGGATCAAGCCTG
ATTGGGAGAAAATAAAATATTATATTTTACTGGATGAATTGTTTTAGTACCTAGAATGCATGACCAAAAT
CCCTTAACGTGAGTTTTCGTTCCACTGAGCGTCAGACCCCGTAGAAAAGATCAAAGGATCTTCTTGAGAT
CCTTTTTTTCTGCGCGTAATCTGCTGCTTGCAAACAAAAAAACCACCGCTACCAGCGGTGGTTTGTTTGC
CGGATCAAGAGCTACCAACTCTTTTTCCGAAGGTAACTGGCTTCAGCAGAGCGCAGATACCAAATACTGT
CCTTCTAGTGTAGCCGTAGTTAGGCCACCACTTCAAGAACTCTGTAGCACCGCCTACATACCTCGCTCTG
CTAATCCTGTTACCAGTGGCTGCTGCCAGTGGCGATAAGTCGTGTCTTACCGGGTTGGACTCAAGACGAT
AGTTACCGGATAAGGCGCAGCGGTCGGGCTGAACGGGGGGTTCGTGCACACAGCCCAGCTTGGAGCGAAC
GACCTACACCGAACTGAGATACCTACAGCGTGAGCTATGAGAAAGCGCCACGCTTCCCGAAGGGAGAAAG
GCGGACAGGTATCCGGTAAGCGGCAGGGTCGGAACAGGAGAGCGCACGAGGGAGCTTCCAGGGGGAAACG
CCTGGTATCTTTATAGTCCTGTCGGGTTTCGCCACCTCTGACTTGAGCGTCGATTTTTGTGATGCTCGTC
AGGGGGGCGGAGCCTATGGAAAAACGCCAGCAACGCGGCCTTTTTACGGTTCCTGGCCTTTTGCTGGCCT
TTTGCTCACATGTTCTTTCCTGCGTTATCCCCTGATTCTGTGGATAACCGTATTACCGCCTTTGAGTGAG
CTGATACCGCTCGCCGCAGCCGAACGACCGAGCGCAGCGAGTCAGTGAGCGAGGAAGCGGAAGAGCGCCT
GATGCGGTATTTTCTCCTTACGCATCTGTGCGGTATTTCACACCGCATATGGTGCACTCTCAGTACAATC
TGCTCTGATGCCGCATAGTTAAGCCAGTATACACTCCGCTATCGCTACGTGACTGGGTCATGGCTGCGCC
CCGACACCCGCCAACACCCGCTGACGCGCCCTGACGGGCTTGTCTGCTCCCGGCATCCGCTTACAGACAA
GCTGTGACCGTCTCCGGGAGCTGCATGTGTCAGAGGTTTTCACCGTCATCACCGAAACGCGCGAGGCAGG
GTGCCTTGATGTGGGCGCCGGCGGTCGAGTGGCGACGGCGCGGCTTGTCCGCGCCCTGGTAGATTGCCTG
GCCGTAGGCCAGCCATTTTTGAGCGGCCAGCGGCCGCGATAGGCCGACGCGAAGCGGCGGGGCGTAGGGA
GCGCAGCGACCGAAGGGTAGGCGCTTTTTGCAGCTCTTCGGCTGTGCGCTGGCCAGACAGTTATGCACAG
GCCAGGCGGGTTTTAAGAGTTTTAATAAGTTTTAAAGAGTTTTAGGCGGAAAAATCGCCTTTTTTCTCTT
TTATATCAGTCACTTACATGTGTGACCGGTTCCCAATGTACGGCTTTGGGTTCCCAATGTACGGGTTCCG
GTTCCCAATGTACGGCTTTGGGTTCCCAATGTACGTGCTATCCACAGGAAAGAGACCTTTTCGACCTTTT
TCCCCTGCTAGGGCAATTTGCCCTAGCATCTGCTCCGTACATTAGGAACCGGCGGATGCTTCGCCCTCGA
TCAGGTTGCGGTAGCGCATGACTAGGATCGGGCCAGCCTGCCCCGCCTCCTCCTTCAAATCGTACTCCGG
CAGGTCATTTGACCCGATCAGCTTGCGCACGGTGAAACAGAACTTCTTGAACTCTCCGGCGCTGCCACTG
CGTTCGTAGATCGTCTTGAACAACCATCTGGCTTCTGCCTTGCCTGCGGCGCGGCGTGCCAGGCGGTAGA
GAAAACGGCCGATGCCGGGATCGATCAAAAAGTAATCGGGGTGAACCGTCAGCACGTCCGGGTTCTTGCC
TTCTGTGATCTCGCGGTACATCCAATCAGCTAGCTCGATCTCGATGTACTCCGGCCGCCCGGTTTCGCTC
TTTACGATCTTGTAGCGGCTAATCAAGGCTTCACCCTCGGATACCGTCACCAGGCGGCCGTTCTTGGCCT
TCTTCGTACGCTGCATGGCAACGTGCGTGGTGTTTAACCGAATGCAGGTTTCTACCAGGTCGTCTTTCTG
CTTTCCGCCATCGGCTCGCCGGCAGAACTTGAGTACGTCCGCAACGTGTGGACGGAACACGCGGCCGGGC
TTGTCTCCCTTCCCTTCCCGGTATCGGTTCATGGATTCGGTTAGATGGGAAACCGCCATCAGTACCAGGT
CGTAATCCCACACACTGGCCATGCCGGCCGGCCCTGCGGAAACCTCTACGTGCCCGTCTGGAAGCTCGTA
GCGGATCACCTCGCCAGCTCGTCGGTCACGCTTCGACAGACGGAAAACGGCCACGTCCATGATGCTGCGA
CTATCGCGGGTGCCCACGTCATAGAGCATCGGAACGAAAAAATCTGGTTGCTCGTCGCCCTTGGGCGGCT
TCCTAATCGACGGCGCACCGGCTGCCGGCGGTTGCCGGGATTCTTTGCGGATTCGATCAGCGGCCGCTTG
CCACGATTCACCGGGGCGTGCTTCTGCCTCGATGCGTTGCCGCTGGGCGGCCTGCGCGGCCTTCAACTTC
TCCACCAGGTCATCACCCAGCGCCGCGCCGATTTGTACCGGGCCGGATGGTTTGCGACCGCTCACGCCGA
TTCCTCGGGCTTGGGGGTTCCAGTGCCATTGCAGGGCCGGCAGGCAACCCAGCCGCTTACGCCTGGCCAA
CCGCCCGTTCCTCCACACATGGGGCATTCCACGGCGTCGGTGCCTGGTTGTTCTTGATTTTCCATGCCGC
CTCCTTTAGCCGCTAAAATTCATCTACTCATTTATTCATTTGCTCATTTACTCTGGTAGCTGCGCGATGT
ATTCAGATAGCAGCTCGGTAATGGTCTTGCCTTGGCGTACCGCGTACATCTTCAGCTTGGTGTGATCCTC
CGCCGGCAACTGAAAGTTGACCCGCTTCATGGCTGGCGTGTCTGCCAGGCTGGCCAACGTTGCAGCCTTG
CTGCTGCGTGCGCTCGGACGGCCGGCACTTAGCGTGTTTGTGCTTTTGCTCATTTTCTCTTTACCTCATT
AACTCAAATGAGTTTTGATTTAATTTCAGCGGCCAGCGCCTGGACCTCGCGGGCAGCGTCGCCCTCGGGT
TCTGATTCAAGAACGGTTGTGCCGGCGGCGGCAGTGCCTGGGTAGCTCACGCGCTGCGTGATACGGGACT
CAAGAATGGGCAGCTCGTACCCGGCCAGCGCCTCGGCAACCTCACCGCCGATGCGCGTGCCTTTGATCGC
CCGCGACACGACAAAGGCCGCTTGTAGCCTTCCATCCGTGACCTCAATGCGCTGCTTAACCAGCTCCACC
AGGTCGGCGGTGGCCCATATGTCGTAAGGGCTTGGCTGCACCGGAATCAGCACGAAGTCGGCTGCCTTGA
TCGCGGACACAGCCAAGTCCGCCGCCTGGGGCGCTCCGTCGATCACTACGAAGTCGCGCCGGCCGATGGC
CTTCACGTCGCGGTCAATCGTCGGGCGGTCGATGCCGACAACGGTTAGCGGTTGATCTTCCCGCACGGCC
GCCCAATCGCGGGCACTGCCCTGGGGATCGGAATCGACTAACAGAACATCGGCCCCGGCGAGTTGCAGGG
CGCGGGCTAGATGGGTTGCGATGGTCGTCTTGCCTGACCCGCCTTTCTGGTTAAGTACAGCGATAACCTT
CATGCGTTCCCCTTGCGTATTTGTTTATTTACTCATCGCATCATATACGCAGCGACCGCATGACGCAAGC
TGTTTTACTCAAATACACATCACCTTTTTAGACGGCGGCGCTCGGTTTCTTCAGCGGCCAAGCTGGCCGG
CCAGGCCGCCAGCTTGGCATCAGACAAACCGGCCAGGATTTCATGCAGCCGCACGGTTGAGACGTGCGCG
GGCGGCTCGAACACGTACCCGGCCGCGATCATCTCCGCCTCGATCTCTTCGGTAATGAAAAACGGTTCGT
CCTGGCCGTCCTGGTGCGGTTTCATGCTTGTTCCTCTTGGCGTTCATTCTCGGCGGCCGCCAGGGCGTCG
GCCTCGGTCAATGCGTCCTCACGGAAGGCACCGCGCCGCCTGGCCTCGGTGGGCGTCACTTCCTCGCTGC
GCTCAAGTGCGCGGTACAGGGTCGAGCGATGCACGCCAAGCAGTGCAGCCGCCTCTTTCACGGTGCGGCC
TTCCTGGTCGATCAGCTCGCGGGCGTGCGCGATCTGTGCCGGGGTGAGGGTAGGGCGGGGGCCAAACTTC
ACGCCTCGGGCCTTGGCGGCCTCGCGCCCGCTCCGGGTGCGGTCGATGATTAGGGAACGCTCGAACTCGG
CAATGCCGGCGAACACGGTCAACACCATGCGGCCGGCCGGCGTGGTGGTGTCGGCCCACGGCTCTGCCAG
GCTACGCAGGCCCGCGCCGGCCTCCTGGATGCG
Features (pLannotate 1.2.2; 26 found; start..end, strand, type, name):
    571..595     -  misc_feature   RB T-DNA repeat: right border repeat from nopaline C58 T-DNA
   1190..1885    -  CDS            mScarlet: mScarlet is a basic (constitutively fluorescent) red fluorescent protein published in 2016, derived from synthetic construct. It has moderate acid sensitivity.
   1904..2338    -  CDS            H2B10_ARATH: Experimental evidence at protein level: Swiss-Prot protein existence level 1. Core component of nucleosome. Nucleosomes wrap and compact DNA into chromatin, limiting DNA accessibility to the cellular machineries which require DNA as a template. Histones thereby play a central role in transcription regulation, DNA repair, DNA replication and chromosomal stability. DNA accessibility is regulated via a complex set of post-translational modifications of histones, also called histone code, and nucleosome remodeling. From Arabidopsis thaliana (Mouse-ear cress).
   3014..3349    -  CDS            CK2_ARATH (fragment): Experimental evidence at transcript level: Swiss-Prot protein existence level 2. Involved in phospholipid biosynthesis. Catalyzes the first step in phosphatidylcholine biosynthesis (By similarity). From Arabidopsis thaliana (Mouse-ear cress).
   6140..7248    +  CDS            luciferase (fragment): firefly luciferase; luc+; enhanced luc+ version of the luciferase gene
   7254..7635    +  CDS            GUS (fragment): β-glucuronidase; uidA (or gusA) from E. coli
   7633..7821    +  intron         IV2 intron: modified second intron of the potato ST-LS1 gene (Vancanneyt et al., 1990)
   7822..9248    +  CDS            GUS (fragment): β-glucuronidase; uidA (or gusA) from E. coli
   9250..9497    +  terminator     HSP terminator: efficient transcription terminator from the Arabidopsis thaliana heat shock protein 18.2 gene (Nagaya et al., 2010)
   9715..9735    -  misc_feature   MCS (fragment): pUC18/19 multiple cloning site
   9766..9788    -  protein_bind   lac operator (fragment): The lac repressor binds to the lac operator to inhibit transcription in E. coli. This inhibition can be relieved by adding lactose or isopropyl-β-D-thiogalactopyranoside (IPTG). lac repressor encoded by lacI
   9792..9822    -  promoter       lac promoter: promoter for the E. coli lac operon
   9837..9858    -  protein_bind   CAP binding site: CAP binding activates transcription in the presence of cAMP. E. coli catabolite activator protein
   9871..9959    -  CDS            lacI (fragment): lac repressor; lacI; The lac repressor binds to the lac operator to inhibit transcription in E. coli. This inhibition can be relieved by adding lactose or isopropyl-β-D-thiogalactopyranoside (IPTG).
  10049..10725   +  promoter       CaMV 35S promoter (enhanced): cauliflower mosaic virus 35S promoter with a duplicated enhancer region
  10793..11585   +  CDS            NeoR/KanR (fragment): aminoglycoside phosphotransferase from Tn5; aph(3')-II (or nptII); confers resistance to neomycin, kanamycin, and G418 (Geneticin®)
  11642..11816   +  polyA_signal   CaMV poly(A) signal: cauliflower mosaic virus polyadenylation signal
  11894..11918   -  misc_feature   LB T-DNA repeat: left border repeat from nopaline C58 T-DNA
  12343..13137   +  CDS            KanR: aminoglycoside phosphotransferase; aphA-3; confers resistance to kanamycin
  13224..13812   +  rep_origin     ori: high-copy-number ColE1/pMB1/pBR322/pUC origin of replication
  13998..14138   -  misc_feature   bom: basis of mobility region from pBR322
  14240..14279   -  CDS            rop (fragment): Rop protein, which maintains plasmids at low copy number; rop
  14482..14676   -  rep_origin     pVS1 oriV: origin of replication for the Pseudomonas plasmid pVS1 (Heeb et al., 2000)
  14742..15815   -  CDS            pVS1 RepA: replication protein from the Pseudomonas plasmid pVS1 (Heeb et al., 2000)
  16244..16873   -  CDS            pVS1 StaA: stability protein from the Pseudomonas plasmid pVS1 (Heeb et al., 2000)
  17433..231     -  CDS            Y4CG_SINFN (fragment) (across the origin): Protein inferred from homology: Swiss-Prot protein existence level 3. From Sinorhizobium fredii (strain NBRC 101917 / NGR234).
