[The description below was written by a language model from this plasmid's Addgene catalogue record and pLannotate feature annotations shown in this document.]
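Description:
AL12R-HSP101 is a 17.6 kb plant binary vector built on pCambia2300 for Agrobacterium-mediated T-DNA delivery into plants. Outside the T-DNA borders it carries the usual pCambia maintenance functions. A high-copy ColE1/pUC-type origin with the pBR322 bom region supports replication in E. coli, and the pVS1 oriV, RepA and StaA functions provide replication and stability in Agrobacterium. An aphA-3 kanamycin resistance gene provides bacterial selection. Within the nopaline-type left and right border repeats, an enhanced CaMV 35S promoter drives nptII (NeoR/KanR) with a CaMV poly(A) signal, providing the plant selection marker.

The T-DNA payload has two parts. The first is a reporter transcription unit which, according to the catalogue entry, is driven by the Arabidopsis HSP101 heat-shock promoter and tagged with PP7 stem-loops. Neither the promoter nor the PP7 repeats were annotated by the automated feature caller, and they presumably lie in the unannotated region upstream of the reporter coding sequence. The annotated portion of this unit consists of a firefly luciferase (luc+) fragment followed closely by β-glucuronidase interrupted by the potato ST-LS1 IV2 intron, apparently a fusion, ending in the Arabidopsis HSP18.2 terminator. PP7 loops in nascent RNA are bound by a fluorescently labelled PP7 coat protein supplied separately, so active transcription sites appear as fluorescent spots. A long reporter body generally prolongs the time each transcript remains at the locus. The second part, in the opposite orientation, encodes an Arabidopsis histone H2B fused to mScarlet, a red chromatin label for locating and tracking nuclei; its promoter is not identified in the record. The associated publication indicates use in live, single-cell quantitative imaging of RNA polymerase II activity in plants.
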