Addgene plasmid #161014: AL12R-HSP101
Purpose: PP7-tagged reporter driven by the Arabidopsis HSP101 promoter
Depositing lab: Krishna Niyogi. Depositing organization: University of California, Berkeley. Publication: Quantitative imaging of RNA polymerase II activity in plants reveals the single-cell basis of tissue-wide transcriptional dynamics. Alamos S, Reimer A, Niyogi KK, Garcia HG. Nat Plants. 2021 Aug;7(8):1037-1049. doi: 10.1038/s41477-021-00976-0. Epub 2021 Aug 9. PubMed 34373604.
Backbone
  Vector backbone: pCambia2300
  Vector type: Plant Expression
Growth in bacteria
  Bacterial resistance: Kanamycin, 50 μg/mL
  Growth temperature: 37°C
  Growth strain: DH5alpha
  Copy number: High Copy
Gene/Insert
  Gene/Insert name: PP7 and H2B-mScarlet
  Species: A. thaliana (mustard weed)
  Cloning method: Gibson Cloning
Terms and licenses: Academic/Nonprofit Terms; Industry Terms: Not Available to Industry
Depositor comments: Please visit https://www.biorxiv.org/content/10.1101/2020.08.30.274621v1 for bioRxiv preprint.
How to cite: AL12R-HSP101 was a gift from Krishna Niyogi (Addgene plasmid # 161014 ; http://n2t.net/addgene:161014 ; RRID:Addgene_161014)
